Addgene plasmid #112484: pNR2F1.1.0-gDNA
Purpose: CRISPR plasmid for expression of Cas9 and gRNA targeting human transcription factor NR2F1
Depositing lab: Kevin White. Depositing organization: University of Chicago.
Backbone
  Vector backbone: pX330
  Backbone manufacturer: Zhang lab (Addgene plasmid ID: 42230)
  Vector type: Mammalian Expression, CRISPR
Growth in bacteria
  Bacterial resistance: Ampicillin, 100 μg/mL
  Growth temperature: 37°C
  Growth strain: DH5alpha
  Copy number: High Copy
Gene/Insert
  Gene/Insert name: NR2F1
  gRNA/shRNA sequence: GTGGGAAGCGCCCAAGGTCT AGG
  Species: H. sapiens (human)
  Entrez Gene: NR2F1 (a.k.a. BBOAS, BBSOAS, COUP-TFI, COUPTF1, EAR-3, EAR3, ERBAL3, SVP44, TCFCOUP1, TFCOUP1)
  Cloning method: Restriction Enzyme; 5′ cloning site BbsI (destroyed during cloning); 3′ cloning site BbsI (destroyed during cloning)
  Sequencing primers: 5′ hU6-F (5'-GAGGGCCTATTTCCCATGATT-3')
Terms and licenses: Academic/Nonprofit Terms; Industry Terms: Not Available to Industry
Depositor comments: gRNA sequence listed includes 20 nucleotide target sequence, followed by the uncloned PAM sequence. The PAM sequence is not present in the plasmid. Use with plasmid pNR2F1-donor.
How to cite: pNR2F1.1.0-gDNA was a gift from Kevin White (Addgene plasmid # 112484 ; http://n2t.net/addgene:112484 ; RRID:Addgene_112484)
