[The description below was written by a language model from this plasmid's Addgene catalogue record and pLannotate feature annotations shown in this document.]
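Description:
pNR2F1.1.0-gDNA is a mammalian CRISPR expression plasmid built on the pX330 backbone, delivering both Streptococcus pyogenes Cas9 and a single guide RNA directed against the human transcription factor gene NR2F1 (also known as COUP-TFI). It is propagated in E. coli as a high-copy plasmid through a ColE1/pUC-type origin and selected with ampicillin via the β-lactamase gene. An f1/M13 phage origin and short remnants of the pBR322 bom and rop regions are also annotated in the backbone.

Two expression units carry the payload. A human U6 RNA polymerase III promoter drives the guide, whose 20-nucleotide NR2F1 targeting sequence was inserted between BbsI sites (destroyed in cloning) directly upstream of the S. pyogenes gRNA scaffold. The depositor notes that the PAM listed with the target is not part of the plasmid. Cas9 is transcribed from a hybrid promoter made up of the CMV enhancer, the chicken β-actin promoter and a hybrid CBA/MVM intron. The annotation splits its coding sequence into contiguous N- and C-terminal portions that together form the full-length nuclease, followed by a nucleoplasmin bipartite nuclear localization signal and a bGH polyadenylation signal. A single AAV2 ITR lies downstream of the polyA, so the plasmid is not configured as a packageable AAV genome.

The depositor's sequence and the repository's sequencing result give the same feature layout but differ by about 30 nt, mostly from a small deletion called in the chicken β-actin promoter. The plasmid is meant to be used with a companion donor, pNR2F1-donor, which suggests Cas9 cutting at NR2F1 paired with donor-templated editing. The record does not describe the donor or the intended modification.
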