Features (pLannotate 1.2.2; 18 found; start..end, strand, type, name):
     79..122     +  misc_RNA       gRNA scaffold (fragment): guide RNA scaffold for the Streptococcus pyogenes CRISPR/Cas9 system
    169..454     +  enhancer       CMV enhancer: human cytomegalovirus immediate early enhancer; contains an 18-bp deletion relative to the standard CMV enhancer
    456..733     +  promoter       chicken β-actin promoter: No description available
    734..962     +  intron         hybrid intron: hybrid between chicken β-actin (CBA) and minute virus of mice (MMV) introns (Gray et al., 2011)
   1100..2701    +  CDS            Cas9(N): N-terminal portion of Streptococcus pyogenes Cas9 (Zetsche et al., 2015)
   2702..5200    +  CDS            Cas9(C): C-terminal portion of Streptococcus pyogenes Cas9 (Zetsche et al., 2015)
   5201..5248    +  CDS            nucleoplasmin NLS: bipartite nuclear localization signal from nucleoplasmin
   5282..5393    +  polyA_signal   bGH poly(A) signal: bovine growth hormone polyadenylation signal
   5498..5638    +  repeat_region  AAV2 ITR: inverted terminal repeat of adeno-associated virus serotype 2 inverted
   5643..5694    -  misc_feature   bom (fragment): basis of mobility region from pBR322
   5713..6093    +  rep_origin     M13 ori (sequence partly withheld): M13 bacteriophage origin of replication; arrow indicates direction of (+) strand synthesis
   6169..6218    -  misc_feature   bom (fragment): basis of mobility region from pBR322
   6320..6355    -  CDS            rop (fragment): Rop protein, which maintains plasmids at low copy number; rop
   6450..6554    +  promoter       AmpR promoter: bla
   6555..7415    +  CDS            AmpR: β-lactamase; bla; confers resistance to ampicillin, carbenicillin, and related antibiotics
   7586..8174    +  rep_origin     ori: high-copy-number ColE1/pMB1/pBR322/pUC origin of replication
   8236..8476    +  promoter       U6 promoter: RNA polymerase III promoter for human U6 snRNA
   8505..72      +  misc_RNA       gRNA scaffold (across the origin): guide RNA scaffold for the Streptococcus pyogenes CRISPR/Cas9 system
>Addgene plasmid #112484 | pNR2F1.1.0-gDNA | depositor full sequence | sequence record 211875 | Full Sequence
TAGAGCTAGAAATAGCAAGTTAAAATAAGGCTAGTCCGTTATCAACTTGAAAAAGTGGCACCGAGTCGGT
GCTTTTTTGTTTTAGAGCTAGAAATAGCAAGTTAAAATAAGGCTAGTCCGTTTTTAGCGCGTGCGCCAAT
TCTGCAGACAAATGGCTCTAGAGGTACCCGTTACATAACTTACGGTAAATGGCCCGCCTGGCTGACCGCC
CAACGACCCCCGCCCATTGACGTCAATAGTAACGCCAATAGGGACTTTCCATTGACGTCAATGGGTGGAG
TATTTACGGTAAACTGCCCACTTGGCAGTACATCAAGTGTATCATATGCCAAGTACGCCCCCTATTGACG
TCAATGACGGTAAATGGCCCGCCTGGCATTGTGCCCAGTACATGACCTTATGGGACTTTCCTACTTGGCA
GTACATCTACGTATTAGTCATCGCTATTACCATGGTCGAGGTGAGCCCCACGTTCTGCTTCACTCTCCCC
ATCTCCCCCCCCTCCCCACCCCCAATTTTGTATTTATTTATTTTTTAATTATTTTGTGCAGCGATGGGGG
CGGGGGGGGGGGGGGGGCGCGCGCCAGGCGGGGCGGGGCGGGGCGAGGGGCGGGGCGGGGCGAGGCGGAG
AGGTGCGGCGGCAGCCAATCAGAGCGGCGCGCTCCGAAAGTTTCCTTTTATGGCGAGGCGGCGGCGGCGG
CGGCCCTATAAAAAGCGAAGCGCGCGGCGGGCGGGAGTCGCTGCGACGCTGCCTTCGCCCCGTGCCCCGC
TCCGCCGCCGCCTCGCGCCGCCCGCCCCGGCTCTGACTGACCGCGTTACTCCCACAGGTGAGCGGGCGGG
ACGGCCCTTCTCCTCCGGGCTGTAATTAGCTGAGCAAGAGGTAAGGGTTTAAGGGATGGTTGGTTGGTGG
GGTATTAATGTTTAATTACCTGGAGCACCTGCCTGAAATCACTTTTTTTCAGGTTGGACCGGTGCCACCA
TGGACTATAAGGACCACGACGGAGACTACAAGGATCATGATATTGATTACAAAGACGATGACGATAAGAT
GGCCCCAAAGAAGAAGCGGAAGGTCGGTATCCACGGAGTCCCAGCAGCCGACAAGAAGTACAGCATCGGC
CTGGACATCGGCACCAACTCTGTGGGCTGGGCCGTGATCACCGACGAGTACAAGGTGCCCAGCAAGAAAT
TCAAGGTGCTGGGCAACACCGACCGGCACAGCATCAAGAAGAACCTGATCGGAGCCCTGCTGTTCGACAG
CGGCGAAACAGCCGAGGCCACCCGGCTGAAGAGAACCGCCAGAAGAAGATACACCAGACGGAAGAACCGG
ATCTGCTATCTGCAAGAGATCTTCAGCAACGAGATGGCCAAGGTGGACGACAGCTTCTTCCACAGACTGG
AAGAGTCCTTCCTGGTGGAAGAGGATAAGAAGCACGAGCGGCACCCCATCTTCGGCAACATCGTGGACGA
GGTGGCCTACCACGAGAAGTACCCCACCATCTACCACCTGAGAAAGAAACTGGTGGACAGCACCGACAAG
GCCGACCTGCGGCTGATCTATCTGGCCCTGGCCCACATGATCAAGTTCCGGGGCCACTTCCTGATCGAGG
GCGACCTGAACCCCGACAACAGCGACGTGGACAAGCTGTTCATCCAGCTGGTGCAGACCTACAACCAGCT
GTTCGAGGAAAACCCCATCAACGCCAGCGGCGTGGACGCCAAGGCCATCCTGTCTGCCAGACTGAGCAAG
AGCAGACGGCTGGAAAATCTGATCGCCCAGCTGCCCGGCGAGAAGAAGAATGGCCTGTTCGGAAACCTGA
TTGCCCTGAGCCTGGGCCTGACCCCCAACTTCAAGAGCAACTTCGACCTGGCCGAGGATGCCAAACTGCA
GCTGAGCAAGGACACCTACGACGACGACCTGGACAACCTGCTGGCCCAGATCGGCGACCAGTACGCCGAC
CTGTTTCTGGCCGCCAAGAACCTGTCCGACGCCATCCTGCTGAGCGACATCCTGAGAGTGAACACCGAGA
TCACCAAGGCCCCCCTGAGCGCCTCTATGATCAAGAGATACGACGAGCACCACCAGGACCTGACCCTGCT
GAAAGCTCTCGTGCGGCAGCAGCTGCCTGAGAAGTACAAAGAGATTTTCTTCGACCAGAGCAAGAACGGC
TACGCCGGCTACATTGACGGCGGAGCCAGCCAGGAAGAGTTCTACAAGTTCATCAAGCCCATCCTGGAAA
AGATGGACGGCACCGAGGAACTGCTCGTGAAGCTGAACAGAGAGGACCTGCTGCGGAAGCAGCGGACCTT
CGACAACGGCAGCATCCCCCACCAGATCCACCTGGGAGAGCTGCACGCCATTCTGCGGCGGCAGGAAGAT
TTTTACCCATTCCTGAAGGACAACCGGGAAAAGATCGAGAAGATCCTGACCTTCCGCATCCCCTACTACG
TGGGCCCTCTGGCCAGGGGAAACAGCAGATTCGCCTGGATGACCAGAAAGAGCGAGGAAACCATCACCCC
CTGGAACTTCGAGGAAGTGGTGGACAAGGGCGCTTCCGCCCAGAGCTTCATCGAGCGGATGACCAACTTC
GATAAGAACCTGCCCAACGAGAAGGTGCTGCCCAAGCACAGCCTGCTGTACGAGTACTTCACCGTGTATA
ACGAGCTGACCAAAGTGAAATACGTGACCGAGGGAATGAGAAAGCCCGCCTTCCTGAGCGGCGAGCAGAA
AAAGGCCATCGTGGACCTGCTGTTCAAGACCAACCGGAAAGTGACCGTGAAGCAGCTGAAAGAGGACTAC
TTCAAGAAAATCGAGTGCTTCGACTCCGTGGAAATCTCCGGCGTGGAAGATCGGTTCAACGCCTCCCTGG
GCACATACCACGATCTGCTGAAAATTATCAAGGACAAGGACTTCCTGGACAATGAGGAAAACGAGGACAT
TCTGGAAGATATCGTGCTGACCCTGACACTGTTTGAGGACAGAGAGATGATCGAGGAACGGCTGAAAACC
TATGCCCACCTGTTCGACGACAAAGTGATGAAGCAGCTGAAGCGGCGGAGATACACCGGCTGGGGCAGGC
TGAGCCGGAAGCTGATCAACGGCATCCGGGACAAGCAGTCCGGCAAGACAATCCTGGATTTCCTGAAGTC
CGACGGCTTCGCCAACAGAAACTTCATGCAGCTGATCCACGACGACAGCCTGACCTTTAAAGAGGACATC
CAGAAAGCCCAGGTGTCCGGCCAGGGCGATAGCCTGCACGAGCACATTGCCAATCTGGCCGGCAGCCCCG
CCATTAAGAAGGGCATCCTGCAGACAGTGAAGGTGGTGGACGAGCTCGTGAAAGTGATGGGCCGGCACAA
GCCCGAGAACATCGTGATCGAAATGGCCAGAGAGAACCAGACCACCCAGAAGGGACAGAAGAACAGCCGC
GAGAGAATGAAGCGGATCGAAGAGGGCATCAAAGAGCTGGGCAGCCAGATCCTGAAAGAACACCCCGTGG
AAAACACCCAGCTGCAGAACGAGAAGCTGTACCTGTACTACCTGCAGAATGGGCGGGATATGTACGTGGA
CCAGGAACTGGACATCAACCGGCTGTCCGACTACGATGTGGACCATATCGTGCCTCAGAGCTTTCTGAAG
GACGACTCCATCGACAACAAGGTGCTGACCAGAAGCGACAAGAACCGGGGCAAGAGCGACAACGTGCCCT
CCGAAGAGGTCGTGAAGAAGATGAAGAACTACTGGCGGCAGCTGCTGAACGCCAAGCTGATTACCCAGAG
AAAGTTCGACAATCTGACCAAGGCCGAGAGAGGCGGCCTGAGCGAACTGGATAAGGCCGGCTTCATCAAG
AGACAGCTGGTGGAAACCCGGCAGATCACAAAGCACGTGGCACAGATCCTGGACTCCCGGATGAACACTA
AGTACGACGAGAATGACAAGCTGATCCGGGAAGTGAAAGTGATCACCCTGAAGTCCAAGCTGGTGTCCGA
TTTCCGGAAGGATTTCCAGTTTTACAAAGTGCGCGAGATCAACAACTACCACCACGCCCACGACGCCTAC
CTGAACGCCGTCGTGGGAACCGCCCTGATCAAAAAGTACCCTAAGCTGGAAAGCGAGTTCGTGTACGGCG
ACTACAAGGTGTACGACGTGCGGAAGATGATCGCCAAGAGCGAGCAGGAAATCGGCAAGGCTACCGCCAA
GTACTTCTTCTACAGCAACATCATGAACTTTTTCAAGACCGAGATTACCCTGGCCAACGGCGAGATCCGG
AAGCGGCCTCTGATCGAGACAAACGGCGAAACCGGGGAGATCGTGTGGGATAAGGGCCGGGATTTTGCCA
CCGTGCGGAAAGTGCTGAGCATGCCCCAAGTGAATATCGTGAAAAAGACCGAGGTGCAGACAGGCGGCTT
CAGCAAAGAGTCTATCCTGCCCAAGAGGAACAGCGATAAGCTGATCGCCAGAAAGAAGGACTGGGACCCT
AAGAAGTACGGCGGCTTCGACAGCCCCACCGTGGCCTATTCTGTGCTGGTGGTGGCCAAAGTGGAAAAGG
GCAAGTCCAAGAAACTGAAGAGTGTGAAAGAGCTGCTGGGGATCACCATCATGGAAAGAAGCAGCTTCGA
GAAGAATCCCATCGACTTTCTGGAAGCCAAGGGCTACAAAGAAGTGAAAAAGGACCTGATCATCAAGCTG
CCTAAGTACTCCCTGTTCGAGCTGGAAAACGGCCGGAAGAGAATGCTGGCCTCTGCCGGCGAACTGCAGA
AGGGAAACGAACTGGCCCTGCCCTCCAAATATGTGAACTTCCTGTACCTGGCCAGCCACTATGAGAAGCT
GAAGGGCTCCCCCGAGGATAATGAGCAGAAACAGCTGTTTGTGGAACAGCACAAGCACTACCTGGACGAG
ATCATCGAGCAGATCAGCGAGTTCTCCAAGAGAGTGATCCTGGCCGACGCTAATCTGGACAAAGTGCTGT
CCGCCTACAACAAGCACCGGGATAAGCCCATCAGAGAGCAGGCCGAGAATATCATCCACCTGTTTACCCT
GACCAATCTGGGAGCCCCTGCCGCCTTCAAGTACTTTGACACCACCATCGACCGGAAGAGGTACACCAGC
ACCAAAGAGGTGCTGGACGCCACCCTGATCCACCAGAGCATCACCGGCCTGTACGAGACACGGATCGACC
TGTCTCAGCTGGGAGGCGACAAAAGGCCGGCGGCCACGAAAAAGGCCGGCCAGGCAAAAAAGAAAAAGTA
AGAATTCCTAGAGCTCGCTGATCAGCCTCGACTGTGCCTTCTAGTTGCCAGCCATCTGTTGTTTGCCCCT
CCCCCGTGCCTTCCTTGACCCTGGAAGGTGCCACTCCCACTGTCCTTTCCTAATAAAATGAGGAAATTGC
ATCGCATTGTCTGAGTAGGTGTCATTCTATTCTGGGGGGTGGGGTGGGGCAGGACAGCAAGGGGGAGGAT
TGGGAAGAGAATAGCAGGCATGCTGGGGAGCGGCCGCAGGAACCCCTAGTGATGGAGTTGGCCACTCCCT
CTCTGCGCGCTCGCTCGCTCACTGAGGCCGGGCGACCAAAGGTCGCCCGACGCCCGGGCTTTGCCCGGGC
GGCCTCAGTGAGCGAGCGAGCGCGCAGCTGCCTGCAGGGGCGCCTGATGCGGTATTTTCTCCTTACGCAT
CTGTGCGGTATTTCACACCGCATA
[142 nt withheld, positions 5695-5836]
C
[141 nt withheld, positions 5838-5978]
CCTTTGACGTTGGAGTCCACGTTCTTT
[37 nt withheld, positions 6006-6042]
ACCCTATCTCGGGCTATTCTTTTGATTTATAAGGGATTTTGCCGATTTCGGCCTATTGGTTAAAAAATGA
GCTGATTTAACAAAAATTTAACGCGAATTTTAACAAAATATTAACGTTTACAATTTTATGGTGCACTCTC
AGTACAATCTGCTCTGATGCCGCATAGTTAAGCCAGCCCCGACACCCGCCAACACCCGCTGACGCGCCCT
GACGGGCTTGTCTGCTCCCGGCATCCGCTTACAGACAAGCTGTGACCGTCTCCGGGAGCTGCATGTGTCA
GAGGTTTTCACCGTCATCACCGAAACGCGCGAGACGAAAGGGCCTCGTGATACGCCTATTTTTATAGGTT
AATGTCATGATAATAATGGTTTCTTAGACGTCAGGTGGCACTTTTCGGGGAAATGTGCGCGGAACCCCTA
TTTGTTTATTTTTCTAAATACATTCAAATATGTATCCGCTCATGAGACAATAACCCTGATAAATGCTTCA
ATAATATTGAAAAAGGAAGAGTATGAGTATTCAACATTTCCGTGTCGCCCTTATTCCCTTTTTTGCGGCA
TTTTGCCTTCCTGTTTTTGCTCACCCAGAAACGCTGGTGAAAGTAAAAGATGCTGAAGATCAGTTGGGTG
CACGAGTGGGTTACATCGAACTGGATCTCAACAGCGGTAAGATCCTTGAGAGTTTTCGCCCCGAAGAACG
TTTTCCAATGATGAGCACTTTTAAAGTTCTGCTATGTGGCGCGGTATTATCCCGTATTGACGCCGGGCAA
GAGCAACTCGGTCGCCGCATACACTATTCTCAGAATGACTTGGTTGAGTACTCACCAGTCACAGAAAAGC
ATCTTACGGATGGCATGACAGTAAGAGAATTATGCAGTGCTGCCATAACCATGAGTGATAACACTGCGGC
CAACTTACTTCTGACAACGATCGGAGGACCGAAGGAGCTAACCGCTTTTTTGCACAACATGGGGGATCAT
GTAACTCGCCTTGATCGTTGGGAACCGGAGCTGAATGAAGCCATACCAAACGACGAGCGTGACACCACGA
TGCCTGTAGCAATGGCAACAACGTTGCGCAAACTATTAACTGGCGAACTACTTACTCTAGCTTCCCGGCA
ACAATTAATAGACTGGATGGAGGCGGATAAAGTTGCAGGACCACTTCTGCGCTCGGCCCTTCCGGCTGGC
TGGTTTATTGCTGATAAATCTGGAGCCGGTGAGCGTGGAAGCCGCGGTATCATTGCAGCACTGGGGCCAG
ATGGTAAGCCCTCCCGTATCGTAGTTATCTACACGACGGGGAGTCAGGCAACTATGGATGAACGAAATAG
ACAGATCGCTGAGATAGGTGCCTCACTGATTAAGCATTGGTAACTGTCAGACCAAGTTTACTCATATATA
CTTTAGATTGATTTAAAACTTCATTTTTAATTTAAAAGGATCTAGGTGAAGATCCTTTTTGATAATCTCA
TGACCAAAATCCCTTAACGTGAGTTTTCGTTCCACTGAGCGTCAGACCCCGTAGAAAAGATCAAAGGATC
TTCTTGAGATCCTTTTTTTCTGCGCGTAATCTGCTGCTTGCAAACAAAAAAACCACCGCTACCAGCGGTG
GTTTGTTTGCCGGATCAAGAGCTACCAACTCTTTTTCCGAAGGTAACTGGCTTCAGCAGAGCGCAGATAC
CAAATACTGTCCTTCTAGTGTAGCCGTAGTTAGGCCACCACTTCAAGAACTCTGTAGCACCGCCTACATA
CCTCGCTCTGCTAATCCTGTTACCAGTGGCTGCTGCCAGTGGCGATAAGTCGTGTCTTACCGGGTTGGAC
TCAAGACGATAGTTACCGGATAAGGCGCAGCGGTCGGGCTGAACGGGGGGTTCGTGCACACAGCCCAGCT
TGGAGCGAACGACCTACACCGAACTGAGATACCTACAGCGTGAGCTATGAGAAAGCGCCACGCTTCCCGA
AGGGAGAAAGGCGGACAGGTATCCGGTAAGCGGCAGGGTCGGAACAGGAGAGCGCACGAGGGAGCTTCCA
GGGGGAAACGCCTGGTATCTTTATAGTCCTGTCGGGTTTCGCCACCTCTGACTTGAGCGTCGATTTTTGT
GATGCTCGTCAGGGGGGCGGAGCCTATGGAAAAACGCCAGCAACGCGGCCTTTTTACGGTTCCTGGCCTT
TTGCTGGCCTTTTGCTCACATGTGAGGGCCTATTTCCCATGATTCCTTCATATTTGCATATACGATACAA
GGCTGTTAGAGAGATAATTGGAATTAATTTGACTGTAAACACAAAGATATTAGTACAAAATACGTGACGT
AGAAAGTAATAATTTCTTGGGTAGTTTGCAGTTTTAAAATTATGTTTTAAAATGGACTATCATATGCTTA
CCGTAACTTGAAAGTATTTCGATTTCTTGGCTTTATATATCTTGTGGAAAGGACGAAACACCGTGGGAAG
CGCCCAAGGTCTGTTT
