Features (pLannotate 1.2.2; 18 found; start..end, strand, type, name):
     79..122     +  misc_RNA       gRNA scaffold (fragment): guide RNA scaffold for the Streptococcus pyogenes CRISPR/Cas9 system
    169..454     +  enhancer       CMV enhancer: human cytomegalovirus immediate early enhancer; contains an 18-bp deletion relative to the standard CMV enhancer
    456..701     +  promoter       chicken β-actin promoter: contains a 21-bp deletion relative to the standard chicken β-actin promoter
    702..929     +  intron         hybrid intron: hybrid between chicken β-actin (CBA) and minute virus of mice (MMV) introns (Gray et al., 2011)
   1067..2668    +  CDS            Cas9(N): N-terminal portion of Streptococcus pyogenes Cas9 (Zetsche et al., 2015)
   2669..5167    +  CDS            Cas9(C): C-terminal portion of Streptococcus pyogenes Cas9 (Zetsche et al., 2015)
   5168..5215    +  CDS            nucleoplasmin NLS: bipartite nuclear localization signal from nucleoplasmin
   5249..5360    +  polyA_signal   bGH poly(A) signal: bovine growth hormone polyadenylation signal
   5465..5605    +  repeat_region  AAV2 ITR: inverted terminal repeat of adeno-associated virus serotype 2 inverted
   5610..5661    -  misc_feature   bom (fragment): basis of mobility region from pBR322
   5680..6135    +  rep_origin     f1 ori (sequence partly withheld): f1 bacteriophage origin of replication; arrow indicates direction of (+) strand synthesis
   6136..6185    -  misc_feature   bom (fragment): basis of mobility region from pBR322
   6287..6322    -  CDS            rop (fragment): Rop protein, which maintains plasmids at low copy number; rop
   6417..6521    +  promoter       AmpR promoter: bla
   6522..7382    +  CDS            AmpR: β-lactamase; bla; confers resistance to ampicillin, carbenicillin, and related antibiotics
   7553..8141    +  rep_origin     ori: high-copy-number ColE1/pMB1/pBR322/pUC origin of replication
   8203..8443    +  promoter       U6 promoter: RNA polymerase III promoter for human U6 snRNA
   8473..72      +  misc_RNA       gRNA scaffold (across the origin): guide RNA scaffold for the Streptococcus pyogenes CRISPR/Cas9 system
>Addgene plasmid #112484 | pNR2F1.1.0-gDNA | addgene full sequence | sequence record 230521 | Addgene NGS Result
TAGAGCTAGAAATAGCAAGTTAAAATAAGGCTAGTCCGTTATCAACTTGAAAAAGTGGCACCGAGTCGGT
GCTTTTTTGTTTTAGAGCTAGAAATAGCAAGTTAAAATAAGGCTAGTCCGTTTTTAGCGCGTGCGCCAAT
TCTGCAGACAAATGGCTCTAGAGGTACCCGTTACATAACTTACGGTAAATGGCCCGCCTGGCTGACCGCC
CAACGACCCCCGCCCATTGACGTCAATAGTAACGCCAATAGGGACTTTCCATTGACGTCAATGGGTGGAG
TATTTACGGTAAACTGCCCACTTGGCAGTACATCAAGTGTATCATATGCCAAGTACGCCCCCTATTGACG
TCAATGACGGTAAATGGCCCGCCTGGCATTGTGCCCAGTACATGACCTTATGGGACTTTCCTACTTGGCA
GTACATCTACGTATTAGTCATCGCTATTACCATGGTCGAGGTGAGCCCCACGTTCTGCTTCACTCTCCCC
ATCTCCCCCCCCTCCCCACCCCCAATTTTGTATTTATTTATTTTTTAATTATTTTGTGCAGCGATGGGGG
CGGGGGGGGGGGGAGGGGCGGGGCGGGGCGAGGCGGAGAGGTGCGGCGGCAGCCAATCAGAGCGGCGCGC
TCCGAAAGTTTCCTTTTATGGCGAGGCGGCGGCGGCGGCGGCCCTATAAAAAGCGAAGCGCGCGGCGGGC
GGGAGTCGCTGCGCGCTGCCTTCGCCCCGTGCCCCGCTCCGCCGCCGCCTCGCGCCGCCCGCCCCGGCTC
TGACTGACCGCGTTACTCCCACAGGTGAGCGGGCGGGACGGCCCTTCTCCTCCGGGCTGTAATTAGCTGA
GCAAGAGGTAAGGGTTTAAGGGATGGTTGGTTGGTGGGGTATTAATGTTTAATTACCTGGAGCACCTGCC
TGAAATCACTTTTTTTCAGGTTGGACCGGTGCCACCATGGACTATAAGGACCACGACGGAGACTACAAGG
ATCATGATATTGATTACAAAGACGATGACGATAAGATGGCCCCAAAGAAGAAGCGGAAGGTCGGTATCCA
CGGAGTCCCAGCAGCCGACAAGAAGTACAGCATCGGCCTGGACATCGGCACCAACTCTGTGGGCTGGGCC
GTGATCACCGACGAGTACAAGGTGCCCAGCAAGAAATTCAAGGTGCTGGGCAACACCGACCGGCACAGCA
TCAAGAAGAACCTGATCGGAGCCCTGCTGTTCGACAGCGGCGAAACAGCCGAGGCCACCCGGCTGAAGAG
AACCGCCAGAAGAAGATACACCAGACGGAAGAACCGGATCTGCTATCTGCAAGAGATCTTCAGCAACGAG
ATGGCCAAGGTGGACGACAGCTTCTTCCACAGACTGGAAGAGTCCTTCCTGGTGGAAGAGGATAAGAAGC
ACGAGCGGCACCCCATCTTCGGCAACATCGTGGACGAGGTGGCCTACCACGAGAAGTACCCCACCATCTA
CCACCTGAGAAAGAAACTGGTGGACAGCACCGACAAGGCCGACCTGCGGCTGATCTATCTGGCCCTGGCC
CACATGATCAAGTTCCGGGGCCACTTCCTGATCGAGGGCGACCTGAACCCCGACAACAGCGACGTGGACA
AGCTGTTCATCCAGCTGGTGCAGACCTACAACCAGCTGTTCGAGGAAAACCCCATCAACGCCAGCGGCGT
GGACGCCAAGGCCATCCTGTCTGCCAGACTGAGCAAGAGCAGACGGCTGGAAAATCTGATCGCCCAGCTG
CCCGGCGAGAAGAAGAATGGCCTGTTCGGAAACCTGATTGCCCTGAGCCTGGGCCTGACCCCCAACTTCA
AGAGCAACTTCGACCTGGCCGAGGATGCCAAACTGCAGCTGAGCAAGGACACCTACGACGACGACCTGGA
CAACCTGCTGGCCCAGATCGGCGACCAGTACGCCGACCTGTTTCTGGCCGCCAAGAACCTGTCCGACGCC
ATCCTGCTGAGCGACATCCTGAGAGTGAACACCGAGATCACCAAGGCCCCCCTGAGCGCCTCTATGATCA
AGAGATACGACGAGCACCACCAGGACCTGACCCTGCTGAAAGCTCTCGTGCGGCAGCAGCTGCCTGAGAA
GTACAAAGAGATTTTCTTCGACCAGAGCAAGAACGGCTACGCCGGCTACATTGACGGCGGAGCCAGCCAG
GAAGAGTTCTACAAGTTCATCAAGCCCATCCTGGAAAAGATGGACGGCACCGAGGAACTGCTCGTGAAGC
TGAACAGAGAGGACCTGCTGCGGAAGCAGCGGACCTTCGACAACGGCAGCATCCCCCACCAGATCCACCT
GGGAGAGCTGCACGCCATTCTGCGGCGGCAGGAAGATTTTTACCCATTCCTGAAGGACAACCGGGAAAAG
ATCGAGAAGATCCTGACCTTCCGCATCCCCTACTACGTGGGCCCTCTGGCCAGGGGAAACAGCAGATTCG
CCTGGATGACCAGAAAGAGCGAGGAAACCATCACCCCCTGGAACTTCGAGGAAGTGGTGGACAAGGGCGC
TTCCGCCCAGAGCTTCATCGAGCGGATGACCAACTTCGATAAGAACCTGCCCAACGAGAAGGTGCTGCCC
AAGCACAGCCTGCTGTACGAGTACTTCACCGTGTATAACGAGCTGACCAAAGTGAAATACGTGACCGAGG
GAATGAGAAAGCCCGCCTTCCTGAGCGGCGAGCAGAAAAAGGCCATCGTGGACCTGCTGTTCAAGACCAA
CCGGAAAGTGACCGTGAAGCAGCTGAAAGAGGACTACTTCAAGAAAATCGAGTGCTTCGACTCCGTGGAA
ATCTCCGGCGTGGAAGATCGGTTCAACGCCTCCCTGGGCACATACCACGATCTGCTGAAAATTATCAAGG
ACAAGGACTTCCTGGACAATGAGGAAAACGAGGACATTCTGGAAGATATCGTGCTGACCCTGACACTGTT
TGAGGACAGAGAGATGATCGAGGAACGGCTGAAAACCTATGCCCACCTGTTCGACGACAAAGTGATGAAG
CAGCTGAAGCGGCGGAGATACACCGGCTGGGGCAGGCTGAGCCGGAAGCTGATCAACGGCATCCGGGACA
AGCAGTCCGGCAAGACAATCCTGGATTTCCTGAAGTCCGACGGCTTCGCCAACAGAAACTTCATGCAGCT
GATCCACGACGACAGCCTGACCTTTAAAGAGGACATCCAGAAAGCCCAGGTGTCCGGCCAGGGCGATAGC
CTGCACGAGCACATTGCCAATCTGGCCGGCAGCCCCGCCATTAAGAAGGGCATCCTGCAGACAGTGAAGG
TGGTGGACGAGCTCGTGAAAGTGATGGGCCGGCACAAGCCCGAGAACATCGTGATCGAAATGGCCAGAGA
GAACCAGACCACCCAGAAGGGACAGAAGAACAGCCGCGAGAGAATGAAGCGGATCGAAGAGGGCATCAAA
GAGCTGGGCAGCCAGATCCTGAAAGAACACCCCGTGGAAAACACCCAGCTGCAGAACGAGAAGCTGTACC
TGTACTACCTGCAGAATGGGCGGGATATGTACGTGGACCAGGAACTGGACATCAACCGGCTGTCCGACTA
CGATGTGGACCATATCGTGCCTCAGAGCTTTCTGAAGGACGACTCCATCGACAACAAGGTGCTGACCAGA
AGCGACAAGAACCGGGGCAAGAGCGACAACGTGCCCTCCGAAGAGGTCGTGAAGAAGATGAAGAACTACT
GGCGGCAGCTGCTGAACGCCAAGCTGATTACCCAGAGAAAGTTCGACAATCTGACCAAGGCCGAGAGAGG
CGGCCTGAGCGAACTGGATAAGGCCGGCTTCATCAAGAGACAGCTGGTGGAAACCCGGCAGATCACAAAG
CACGTGGCACAGATCCTGGACTCCCGGATGAACACTAAGTACGACGAGAATGACAAGCTGATCCGGGAAG
TGAAAGTGATCACCCTGAAGTCCAAGCTGGTGTCCGATTTCCGGAAGGATTTCCAGTTTTACAAAGTGCG
CGAGATCAACAACTACCACCACGCCCACGACGCCTACCTGAACGCCGTCGTGGGAACCGCCCTGATCAAA
AAGTACCCTAAGCTGGAAAGCGAGTTCGTGTACGGCGACTACAAGGTGTACGACGTGCGGAAGATGATCG
CCAAGAGCGAGCAGGAAATCGGCAAGGCTACCGCCAAGTACTTCTTCTACAGCAACATCATGAACTTTTT
CAAGACCGAGATTACCCTGGCCAACGGCGAGATCCGGAAGCGGCCTCTGATCGAGACAAACGGCGAAACC
GGGGAGATCGTGTGGGATAAGGGCCGGGATTTTGCCACCGTGCGGAAAGTGCTGAGCATGCCCCAAGTGA
ATATCGTGAAAAAGACCGAGGTGCAGACAGGCGGCTTCAGCAAAGAGTCTATCCTGCCCAAGAGGAACAG
CGATAAGCTGATCGCCAGAAAGAAGGACTGGGACCCTAAGAAGTACGGCGGCTTCGACAGCCCCACCGTG
GCCTATTCTGTGCTGGTGGTGGCCAAAGTGGAAAAGGGCAAGTCCAAGAAACTGAAGAGTGTGAAAGAGC
TGCTGGGGATCACCATCATGGAAAGAAGCAGCTTCGAGAAGAATCCCATCGACTTTCTGGAAGCCAAGGG
CTACAAAGAAGTGAAAAAGGACCTGATCATCAAGCTGCCTAAGTACTCCCTGTTCGAGCTGGAAAACGGC
CGGAAGAGAATGCTGGCCTCTGCCGGCGAACTGCAGAAGGGAAACGAACTGGCCCTGCCCTCCAAATATG
TGAACTTCCTGTACCTGGCCAGCCACTATGAGAAGCTGAAGGGCTCCCCCGAGGATAATGAGCAGAAACA
GCTGTTTGTGGAACAGCACAAGCACTACCTGGACGAGATCATCGAGCAGATCAGCGAGTTCTCCAAGAGA
GTGATCCTGGCCGACGCTAATCTGGACAAAGTGCTGTCCGCCTACAACAAGCACCGGGATAAGCCCATCA
GAGAGCAGGCCGAGAATATCATCCACCTGTTTACCCTGACCAATCTGGGAGCCCCTGCCGCCTTCAAGTA
CTTTGACACCACCATCGACCGGAAGAGGTACACCAGCACCAAAGAGGTGCTGGACGCCACCCTGATCCAC
CAGAGCATCACCGGCCTGTACGAGACACGGATCGACCTGTCTCAGCTGGGAGGCGACAAAAGGCCGGCGG
CCACGAAAAAGGCCGGCCAGGCAAAAAAGAAAAAGTAAGAATTCCTAGAGCTCGCTGATCAGCCTCGACT
GTGCCTTCTAGTTGCCAGCCATCTGTTGTTTGCCCCTCCCCCGTGCCTTCCTTGACCCTGGAAGGTGCCA
CTCCCACTGTCCTTTCCTAATAAAATGAGGAAATTGCATCGCATTGTCTGAGTAGGTGTCATTCTATTCT
GGGGGGTGGGGTGGGGCAGGACAGCAAGGGGGAGGATTGGGAAGAGAATAGCAGGCATGCTGGGGAGCGG
CCGCAGGAACCCCTAGTGATGGAGTTGGCCACTCCCTCTCTGCGCGCTCGCTCGCTCACTGAGGCCGGGC
GACCAAAGGTCGCCCGACGCCCGGGCTTTGCCCGGGCGGCCTCAGTGAGCGAGCGAGCGCGCAGCTGCCT
GCAGGGGCGCCTGATGCGGTATTTTCTCCTTACGCATCTGTGCGGTATTTCACACCGCATA
[95 nt withheld, positions 5662-5756]
T
[46 nt withheld, positions 5758-5803]
C
[141 nt withheld, positions 5805-5945]
CCTTTGACGTTGGAGTCCACGTTCTTT
[37 nt withheld, positions 5973-6009]
ACTCTATCTCGGGCTATTCTTTTGATTTATAAGGGATTTTGCCGATTTCGGTCTATTGGTTAAAAAATGA
GCTGATTTAACAAAAATTTAACGCGAATTTTAACAAAATATTAACGTTTACAATTTTATGGTGCACTCTC
AGTACAATCTGCTCTGATGCCGCATAGTTAAGCCAGCCCCGACACCCGCCAACACCCGCTGACGCGCCCT
GACGGGCTTGTCTGCTCCCGGCATCCGCTTACAGACAAGCTGTGACCGTCTCCGGGAGCTGCATGTGTCA
GAGGTTTTCACCGTCATCACCGAAACGCGCGAGACGAAAGGGCCTCGTGATACGCCTATTTTTATAGGTT
AATGTCATGATAATAATGGTTTCTTAGACGTCAGGTGGCACTTTTCGGGGAAATGTGCGCGGAACCCCTA
TTTGTTTATTTTTCTAAATACATTCAAATATGTATCCGCTCATGAGACAATAACCCTGATAAATGCTTCA
ATAATATTGAAAAAGGAAGAGTATGAGTATTCAACATTTCCGTGTCGCCCTTATTCCCTTTTTTGCGGCA
TTTTGCCTTCCTGTTTTTGCTCACCCAGAAACGCTGGTGAAAGTAAAAGATGCTGAAGATCAGTTGGGTG
CACGAGTGGGTTACATCGAACTGGATCTCAACAGCGGTAAGATCCTTGAGAGTTTTCGCCCCGAAGAACG
TTTTCCAATGATGAGCACTTTTAAAGTTCTGCTATGTGGCGCGGTATTATCCCGTATTGACGCCGGGCAA
GAGCAACTCGGTCGCCGCATACACTATTCTCAGAATGACTTGGTTGAGTACTCACCAGTCACAGAAAAGC
ATCTTACGGATGGCATGACAGTAAGAGAATTATGCAGTGCTGCCATAACCATGAGTGATAACACTGCGGC
CAACTTACTTCTGACAACGATCGGAGGACCGAAGGAGCTAACCGCTTTTTTGCACAACATGGGGGATCAT
GTAACTCGCCTTGATCGTTGGGAACCGGAGCTGAATGAAGCCATACCAAACGACGAGCGTGACACCACGA
TGCCTGTAGCAATGGCAACAACGTTGCGCAAACTATTAACTGGCGAACTACTTACTCTAGCTTCCCGGCA
ACAATTAATAGACTGGATGGAGGCGGATAAAGTTGCAGGACCACTTCTGCGCTCGGCCCTTCCGGCTGGC
TGGTTTATTGCTGATAAATCTGGAGCCGGTGAGCGTGGAAGCCGCGGTATCATTGCAGCACTGGGGCCAG
ATGGTAAGCCCTCCCGTATCGTAGTTATCTACACGACGGGGAGTCAGGCAACTATGGATGAACGAAATAG
ACAGATCGCTGAGATAGGTGCCTCACTGATTAAGCATTGGTAACTGTCAGACCAAGTTTACTCATATATA
CTTTAGATTGATTTAAAACTTCATTTTTAATTTAAAAGGATCTAGGTGAAGATCCTTTTTGATAATCTCA
TGACCAAAATCCCTTAACGTGAGTTTTCGTTCCACTGAGCGTCAGACCCCGTAGAAAAGATCAAAGGATC
TTCTTGAGATCCTTTTTTTCTGCGCGTAATCTGCTGCTTGCAAACAAAAAAACCACCGCTACCAGCGGTG
GTTTGTTTGCCGGATCAAGAGCTACCAACTCTTTTTCCGAAGGTAACTGGCTTCAGCAGAGCGCAGATAC
CAAATACTGTTCTTCTAGTGTAGCCGTAGTTAGGCCACCACTTCAAGAACTCTGTAGCACCGCCTACATA
CCTCGCTCTGCTAATCCTGTTACCAGTGGCTGCTGCCAGTGGCGATAAGTCGTGTCTTACCGGGTTGGAC
TCAAGACGATAGTTACCGGATAAGGCGCAGCGGTCGGGCTGAACGGGGGGTTCGTGCACACAGCCCAGCT
TGGAGCGAACGACCTACACCGAACTGAGATACCTACAGCGTGAGCTATGAGAAAGCGCCACGCTTCCCGA
AGGGAGAAAGGCGGACAGGTATCCGGTAAGCGGCAGGGTCGGAACAGGAGAGCGCACGAGGGAGCTTCCA
GGGGGAAACGCCTGGTATCTTTATAGTCCTGTCGGGTTTCGCCACCTCTGACTTGAGCGTCGATTTTTGT
GATGCTCGTCAGGGGGGCGGAGCCTATGGAAAAACGCCAGCAACGCGGCCTTTTTACGGTTCCTGGCCTT
TTGCTGGCCTTTTGCTCACATGTGAGGGCCTATTTCCCATGATTCCTTCATATTTGCATATACGATACAA
GGCTGTTAGAGAGATAATTGGAATTAATTTGACTGTAAACACAAAGATATTAGTACAAAATACGTGACGT
AGAAAGTAATAATTTCTTGGGTAGTTTGCAGTTTTAAAATTATGTTTTAAAATGGACTATCATATGCTTA
CCGTAACTTGAAAGTATTTCGATTTCTTGGCTTTATATATCTTGTGGAAAGGACGAAACACCGGTGGGAA
GCGCCCAAGGTCTGTTT
